Addgene plasmid #11623: pcDNA3 merlin 1-595
Depositing lab: Vijaya Ramesh. Depositing organization: Massachusetts General Hospital. Publication: Analysis of molecular domains of epitope-tagged merlin isoforms in Cos-7 cells and primary rat Schwann cells. Xu L, Gonzalez-Agosti C, Beauchamp R, Pinney D, Sterner C, Ramesh V. Exp Cell Res. 1998 Jan 10. 238(1):231-40. 10.1006/excr.1997.3843 PubMed 9457076.
Backbone
  Vector backbone: pcDNA3/5'F
  Backbone size w/o insert (bp): 5500
  Vector type: Mammalian Expression
  Selectable markers: Neomycin (select with G418)
Growth in bacteria
  Bacterial resistance: Ampicillin, 100 μg/mL
  Growth temperature: 37°C
  Growth strain: DH5alpha
  Copy number: High Copy
Gene/Insert
  Gene/Insert name: merlin (alt names: NF2; isoform 1)
  Species: H. sapiens (human)
  Insert size (bp): 1785
  Entrez Gene: NF2 (a.k.a. ACN, BANF, SCH, SWNV, merlin-1)
  Tag / fusion protein: Flag (N terminal on backbone)
  Cloning method: Restriction Enzyme; 5′ cloning site BamHI (not destroyed); 3′ cloning site EcoRI (not destroyed)
  Sequencing primers: 5′ T7
Terms and licenses: Academic/Nonprofit Terms; Industry Terms: Not Available to Industry
Depositor comments: Named pcDNA3/5'F-FLiso1 (aa 1-595) in reference.
How to cite: pcDNA3 merlin 1-595 was a gift from Vijaya Ramesh (Addgene plasmid # 11623 ; http://n2t.net/addgene:11623 ; RRID:Addgene_11623)
