[The description below was written by a language model from this plasmid's Addgene catalogue record.]
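Description:
pcDNA3 merlin 1-595 is a mammalian expression plasmid carrying the full-length human NF2 coding sequence, isoform 1 of merlin (amino acids 1-595), in a modified pcDNA3 backbone designated pcDNA3/5'F. The backbone is about 5.5 kb and the insert about 1.8 kb, cloned between BamHI and EcoRI sites that both remain intact, so the open reading frame can be excised or swapped. The backbone supplies a FLAG epitope positioned upstream of the cloning site, so merlin is produced as an N-terminally FLAG-tagged protein that can be detected or immunoprecipitated with anti-FLAG antibodies. The plasmid is propagated in E. coli as a high-copy construct under ampicillin selection, and it carries a neomycin resistance marker that allows G418 selection of stably transfected mammalian cells.

The record does not explicitly list the promoter or provide a feature table. Standard pcDNA3 vectors drive the insert from the CMV immediate-early promoter with a downstream polyadenylation signal, and the listing of T7 as the 5′ sequencing primer is consistent with the T7 promoter site that lies just upstream of the pcDNA3 polylinker. Merlin is the tumour suppressor product of the NF2 gene and a relative of the ezrin/radixin/moesin family of membrane-cytoskeleton linker proteins. According to the associated publication, the construct belongs to a set of epitope-tagged merlin isoforms used to analyse the protein's molecular domains in Cos-7 cells and primary rat Schwann cells. The depositor notes that it appears there under the name pcDNA3/5'F-FLiso1. It serves as the full-length isoform 1 reference for expression, localisation and interaction studies.
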