>Addgene plasmid #11623 | pcDNA3 merlin 1-595 | addgene partial sequence | sequence record 18356 | T7 5'-TAATACGACTCACTATAGGG-3'
CCGGGGCCATCGCTTCCCGCATGAGCTTCAGCTCTCTCAAGAGGAAGCAACCCAAGACGTTCACCGTGAG
GATCGTCACCATGGACGCCGAGATGGAGTTCAATTGCGAGATGAAGTGGAAAGGGAAGGACCTCTTTGAT
TTGGTGTGCCGGACTCTGGGGCTCCGAGAAACCTGGTTCTTTGGACTGCAGTACACAATCAAGGACACAG
TGGCCTGGCTCAAAATGGACAAGAAGGTACTGGATCATGATGTTTCAAAGGAAGAACCAGTCACCTTTCA
CTTCTTGGCCAAATTTTATCCTGAGAATGCTGAAGAGGAGCTGGTTCAGGAGATCACACAACATTTATTC
TTCTTACAGGTAAAGAAGCAGATTTTAGATGAAAAGATCTACTGCCCTCCTGAGGCTTCTGTGCTCCTGG
CTTCTTACGCCGTCCAGGCCAAGTATGGTGACTACCACCCCCGTGTTCACAAGCGGGGATTTTTGGCCCA
AGAAGAATTGCTTCCAAAAAGGGTAATAAATCTGTATCAGATGACTCCGGAAATGTGGGAAGAAAGAATT
ACTGCTTGGTA
